>Addgene plasmid #228242 | Epac-S-H326 | addgene full sequence | sequence record 454214 | Addgene NGS Result
AAGCTTGCCGCCACCATGGCGGCCGCAATGGTGAGCAAGGGCGAGGAGCTGTTCACCGGGGTGGTGCCCA
TCCTGGTCGAGCTGGACGGCGACGTAAACGGCCACAAGTTCAGCGTGTCCGGCGAGGGCGAGGGCGATGC
CACCTACGGCAAGCTGACCCTGAAGTTCATCTGCACCACCGGCAAGCTGCCCGTGCCCTGGCCCACCCTC
GTGACCACCCTGTCCTGGGGCGTGCAGTGCTTCGCCCGCTACCCCGACCACATGAAGCAGCACGACTTCT
TCAAGTCCGCCATGCCCGAAGGCTACGTCCAGGAGCGCACCATCTTCTTCAAGGACGACGGCAACTACAA
GACCCGCGCCGAGGTGAAGTTCGAGGGCGACACCCTGGTGAACCGCATCGAGCTGAAGGGCATCGACTTC
AAGGAGGACGGCAACATCCTGGGGCACAAGCTGGAGTACAACTACTTTAGCGACAACGTCTATATCACCG
CCGACAAGCAGAAGAACGGCATCAAGGCCAACTTCAAGATCCGCCACAACATCGAGGACGGCGGCGTGCA
GCTCGCCGACCACTACCAGCAGAACACCCCCATCGGCGACGGCCCCGTGCTGCTGCCCGACAACCACTAC
CTGAGCACCCAGTCCAAGCTGAGCAAAGACCCCAACGAGAAGCGCGATCACATGGTCCTGCTGGAGTTCG
TGACCGCCGCCCGATATCAGCCCGTGGGAACTCATGAGATGGAGGAGGAGTTGGCCGAAGCTGTGGCCCT
GCTCTCCCAGCGGGGGCCTGACGCCCTGCTCACTGTGGCACTTCGAAAGCCCCCAGGTCAGCGCACGGAT
GAAGAGCTGGACCTCATCTTTGAGGAGCTGCTGCACATCAAGGCTGTGGCCCACCTCTCCAACTCGGTGA
AGCGAGAATTAGCGGCTGTTCTGCTCTTTGAACCACACAGCAAGGCAGGGACCGTGTTGTTCAGCCAGGG
GGACAAGGGCACTTCGTGGTACATTATCTGGAAGGGATCTGTCAACGTGGTGACCCATGGCAAGGGGCTG
GTCACCACCCTGCATGAGGGAGATGATTTTGGAGAGCTGGCTCTGGTGAATGATGCACCCCGGGCAGCCA
CCATCATCCTGCGAGAAGACAACTGTCATTTCCTGCGTGTGGACAAGCAGGACTTCAACCGTATCATCAA
GGATGTGGAGGCAAAGACCATGCGGCTGGAAGAACATGGCAAAGTGGTGCTGGTGCTGGAGAGAGCCTCT
CAGGGCGCCGGCCCTTCCCGACCCCCAACCCCAGGCAGGAACCGGTATACAGTGATGTCTGGCACCCCAG
AGAAGATCCTAGAGCTTCTGTTGGAGGCCATGGGACCAGATTCCAGTGCTCATGACCCAACAGAGACATT
CCTCAGCGACTTCCTCCTGACCCACAGGGTCTTCATGCCCAGCGCCCAACTCTGCGCTGCCCTTCTGCAC
CACTTCCATGTGGAGCCTGCGGGTGGCAGCGAGCAGGAGCGCAGCACCTACGTCTGCAACAAGAGGCAGC
AGATCTTGCGGCTGGTCAGCCAGTGGGTGGCCCTGTATGGCTCCATGCTCCACACTGACCCTGTGGCCAC
CAGCTTCCTCCAGAAACTCTCAGACCTGGTGGGCAGGGACACCCGACTCAGCAACCTGCTGAGGGAGCAG
TGGCCAGAGAGGCGGCGATGCCACAGGTTGGAGAATGGCTGTGGGAATGCATCTCCTCAGATGAAGGCCC
GGAACTTGCCTGTTTGGCTCCCCAACCAGGACGAGCCCCTTCCTGGCAGCAGCTGTGCCATCCAAGTTGG
GGATAAAGTCCCCTATGACATCTGCCGGCCAGACCACTCAGTGTTGACCCTGCAGCTGCCTGTGACAGCC
TCCGTGAGAGAGGTGATGGCAGCGTTGGCCCAGGAGGATGGCTGGACCAAGGGGCAGGTGCTGGTGAAGG
TCAATTCTGCAGGTGATGCCATTGGCCTGCAGCCAGATGCCCGTGGTGTGGCCACATCTCTGGGGCTCAA
TGAGCGTCTCTTTGTTGTCAACCCACAGGAAGCGCATGAGCTGATCCCACACCCTGACCAGCTGGGGCCC
ACTGTGGGCTCTGCTGAGGGGCTGGACCTGGTGAGTGCCAAGGACCTGGCAGGCCAGCTGACGGACCACG
ACTGGAGCCTCTTCAACAGTATCCACCAGGTGGAGCTGATCCACTATGTGCTGGGCCCCCAGCATCTGCG
GGATGTCACCACCGCCAACCTGGAGCGCTTCATGCGCCGCTTCAATGAGCTGCAGTACTGGGTGGCCACC
GAGCTGTGTCTCTGCCCCGTGCCCGGCCCCCGGGCCCAGCTGCTCAGGAAGTTCATTAAGCTGGCGGCCC
ACCTCAAGGAGCAGAAGAATCTCAATTCCTTCTTTGCCGTCATGTTTGGCCTCAGCAACTCGGCCATCAG
CCGCCTAGCCCACACCTGGGAGCGGCTGCCCCACAAAGTCCGGAAGCTGTACTCCGCCCTCGAGAGGCTG
CTGGATCCCTCATGGAACCACCGGGTATACCGACTGGCCCTCGCCAAGCTCTCCCCTCCTGTCATCCCCT
TCATGCCCCTTCTTGCCGCAGACATGGCCGCCATTCATGAGGGAAACCACACACTAGTGGAGAATCTCAT
CAACTTTGAGAAGATGAGAATGATGGCCAGAGCCGCGCGGATGCTGCACCACTGCCGAAGCCACAACCCT
GTGCCTCTCTCACCACTCAGAAGCCGAGTTTCCCACCTCCACGAGGACAGCCAGGTGGCGAGGATTTCCA
CATGCTCGGAGCAGTCCCTGAGCACCCGGAGTCCAGCCAGCACCTGGGCTTATGTCCAGCAGCTGAAGGT
CATTGACAACCAGCGGGAACTCTCCCGCCTCTCCCGAGAGCTGGAGCCAGCTAGCGAGCTCATGGACGGC
GGCGTGCAGCTCGCCGACCACTACCAGCAGAACACCCCCATCGGCGACGGCCCCGTGCTGCTGCCCGACA
ACCACTACCTGAGCTACCAGTCCGCCCTGAGCAAAGACCCCAACGAGAAGCGCGATCACATGGTCCTGCT
GGAGTTCGTGACCGCCGCCGGGATCACTCTCGGCATGGACGAGCTGTACAAGGGTGGCAGCGGTGGCATG
GTGAGCAAGGGCGAGGAGCTGTTCACCGGGGTGGTGCCCATCCTGGTCGAGCTGGACGGCGACGTAAACG
GCCACAAGTTCAGCGTGTCCGGCGAGGGCGAGGGCGATGCCACCTACGGCAAGCTGACCCTGAAGCTGAT
CTGCACCACCGGCAAGCTGCCCGTGCCCTGGCCCACCCTCGTGACCACCCTGGGCTACGGCCTGCAGTGC
TTCGCCCGCTACCCCGACCACATGAAGCAGCACGACTTCTTCAAGTCCGCCATGCCCGAAGGCTACGTCC
AGGAGCGCACCATCTTCTTCAAGGACGACGGCAACTACAAGACCCGCGCCGAGGTGAAGTTCGAGGGCGA
CACCCTGGTGAACCGCATCGAGCTGAAGGGCATCGACTTCAAGGAGGACGGCAACATCCTGGGGCACAAG
CTGGAGTACAACTGGAACAGCCACAACGTCTATATCACCGCCGACAAGCAGAAGAACGGCATCAAGGCCA
ACTTCAAGATCCGCCACAACATCGAGCCGAATTTTGTCTTCCTGATCGGCGCCGCAGGAATACTCTTCGT
ATCTAGCGAGCTCATGGACGGCGGCGTGCAGCTCGCCGACCACTACCAGCAGAACACCCCCATCGGCGAC
GGCCCCGTGCTGCTGCCCGACAACCACTACCTGAGCTACCAGTCCGCCCTGAGCAAAGACCCCAACGAGA
AGCGCGATCACATGGTCCTGCTGGAGTTCGTGACCGCCGCCGGGATCACTCTCGGCATGGACGAGCTGTA
CAAGGGTGGCAGCGGTGGCATGGTGAGCAAGGGCGAGGAGCTGTTCACCGGGGTGGTGCCCATCCTGGTC
GAGCTGGACGGCGACGTAAACGGCCACAAGTTCAGCGTGTCCGGCGAGGGCGAGGGCGATGCCACCTACG
GCAAGCTGACCCTGAAGCTGATCTGCACCACCGGCAAGCTGCCCGTGCCCTGGCCCACCCTCGTGACCAC
CCTGGGCTACGGCCTGCAGTGCTTCGCCCGCTACCCCGACCACATGAAGCAGCACGACTTCTTCAAGTCC
GCCATGCCCGAAGGCTACGTCCAGGAGCGCACCATCTTCTTCAAGGACGACGGCAACTACAAGACCCGCG
CCGAGGTGAAGTTCGAGGGCGACACCCTGGTGAACCGCATCGAGCTGAAGGGCATCGACTTCAAGGAGGA
CGGCAACATCCTGGGGCACAAGCTGGAGTACAACTGGAACAGCCACAACGTCTATATCACCGCCGACAAG
CAGAAGAACGGCATCAAGGCCAACTTCAAGATCCGCCACAACATCGAGCCGAATTCCCTCGAGGTTAACG
CGGCGCGCCTCTAATCTAGAGGGCCCTATTCTATAGTGTCACCTAAATGCTAGAGCTCGCTGATCAGCCT
CGACTGTGCCTTCTAGTTGCCAGCCATCTGTTGTTTGCCCCTCCCCCGTGCCTTCCTTGACCCTGGAAGG
TGCCACTCCCACTGTCCTTTCCTAATAAAATGAGGAAATTGCATCGCATTGTCTGAGTAGGTGTCATTCT
ATTCTGGGGGGTGGGGTGGGGCAGGACAGCAAGGGGGAGGATTGGGAAGACAATAGCAGGCATGCTGGGG
ATGCGGTGGGCTCTATGGCTTCTGAGGCGGAAAGAACCAGCTGGGGCTCTAGGGGGTATCCCC
[124 nt withheld, positions 4824-4947]
C
[91 nt withheld, positions 4949-5039]
A
[49 nt withheld, positions 5041-5089]
CCTTTGACGTTGGAGTCCACGTTCTTT
[37 nt withheld, positions 5117-5153]
ACCCTATCTCGGTCTATTCTTTTGATTTATAAGGGATTTTGCCGATTTCGGCCTATTGGTTAAAAAATGA
GCTGATTTAACAAAAATTTAACGCGAATTAATTCTGTGGAATGTGTGTCAGTTAGGGTGTGGAAAGTCCC
CAGGCTCCCCAGCAGGCAGAAGTATGCAAAGCATGCATCTCAATTAGTCAGCAACCAGGTGTGGAAAGTC
CCCAGGCTCCCCAGCAGGCAGAAGTATGCAAAGCATGCATCTCAATTAGTCAGCAACCATAGTCCCGCCC
CTAACTCCGCCCATCCCGCCCCTAACTCCGCCCAGTTCCGCCCATTCTCCGCCCCATGGCTGACTAATTT
TTTTTATTTATGCAGAGGCCGAGGCCGCCTCTGCCTCTGAGCTATTCCAGAAGTAGTGAGGAGGCTTTTT
TGGAGGCCTAGGCTTTTGCAAAAAGCTCCCGGGAGCTTGTATATCCATTTTCGGATCTGATCAAGAGACA
GGATGAGGATCGTTTCGCATGATTGAACAAGATGGATTGCACGCAGGTTCTCCGGCCGCTTGGGTGGAGA
GGCTATTCGGCTATGACTGGGCACAACAGACAATCGGCTGCTCTGATGCCGCCGTGTTCCGGCTGTCAGC
GCAGGGGCGCCCGGTTCTTTTTGTCAAGACCGACCTGTCCGGTGCCCTGAATGAACTGCAGGACGAGGCA
GCGCGGCTATCGTGGCTGGCCACGACGGGCGTTCCTTGCGCAGCTGTGCTCGACGTTGTCACTGAAGCGG
GAAGGGACTGGCTGCTATTGGGCGAAGTGCCGGGGCAGGATCTCCTGTCATCTCACCTTGCTCCTGCCGA
GAAAGTATCCATCATGGCTGATGCAATGCGGCGGCTGCATACGCTTGATCCGGCTACCTGCCCATTCGAC
CACCAAGCGAAACATCGCATCGAGCGAGCACGTACTCGGATGGAAGCCGGTCTTGTCGATCAGGATGATC
TGGACGAAGAGCATCAGGGGCTCGCGCCAGCCGAACTGTTCGCCAGGCTCAAGGCGCGCATGCCCGACGG
CGAGGATCTCGTCGTGACCCATGGCGATGCCTGCTTGCCGAATATCATGGTGGAAAATGGCCGCTTTTCT
GGATTCATCGACTGTGGCCGGCTGGGTGTGGCGGACCGCTATCAGGACATAGCGTTGGCTACCCGTGATA
TTGCTGAAGAGCTTGGCGGCGAATGGGCTGACCGCTTCCTCGTGCTTTACGGTATCGCCGCTCCCGATTC
GCAGCGCATCGCCTTCTATCGCCTTCTTGACGAGTTCTTCTGAGCGGGACTCTGGGGTTCGAAATGACCG
ACCAAGCGACGCCCAACCTGCCATCACGAGATTTCGATTCCACCGCCGCCTTCTATGAAAGGTTGGGCTT
CGGAATCGTTTTCCGGGACGCCGGCTGGATGATCCTCCAGCGCGGGGATCTCATGCTGGAGTTCTTCGCC
CACCCCAACTTGTTTATTGCAGCTTATAATGGTTACAAATAAAGCAATAGCATCACAAATTTCACAAATA
AAGCATTTTTTTCACTGCATTCTAGTTGTGGTTTGTCCAAACTCATCAATGTATCTTATCATGTCTGTAT
ACCGTCGACCTCTAGCTAGAGCTTGGCGTAATCATGGTCATAGCTGTTTCCTGTGTGAAATTGTTATCCG
CTCACAATTCCACACAACATACGAGCCGGAAGCATAAAGTGTAAAGCCTGGGGTGCCTAATGAGTGAGCT
AACTCACATTAATTGCGTTGCGCTCACTGCCCGCTTTCCAGTCGGGAAACCTGTCGTGCCAGCTGCATTA
ATGAATCGGCCAACGCGCGGGGAGAGGCGGTTTGCGTATTGGGCGCTCTTCCGCTTCCTCGCTCACTGAC
TCGCTGCGCTCGGTCGTTCGGCTGCGGCGAGCGGTATCAGCTCACTCAAAGGCGGTAATACGGTTATCCA
CAGAATCAGGGGATAACGCAGGAAAGAACATGTGAGCAAAAGGCCAGCAAAAGGCCAGGAACCGTAAAAA
GGCCGCGTTGCTGGCGTTTTTCCATAGGCTCCGCCCCCCTGACGAGCATCACAAAAATCGACGCTCAAGT
CAGAGGTGGCGAAACCCGACAGGACTATAAAGATACCAGGCGTTTCCCCCTGGAAGCTCCCTCGTGCGCT
CTCCTGTTCCGACCCTGCCGCTTACCGGATACCTGTCCGCCTTTCTCCCTTCGGGAAGCGTGGCGCTTTC
TCATAGCTCACGCTGTAGGTATCTCAGTTCGGTGTAGGTCGTTCGCTCCAAGCTGGGCTGTGTGCACGAA
CCCCCCGTTCAGCCCGACCGCTGCGCCTTATCCGGTAACTATCGTCTTGAGTCCAACCCGGTAAGACACG
ACTTATCGCCACTGGCAGCAGCCACTGGTAACAGGATTAGCAGAGCGAGGTATGTAGGCGGTGCTACAGA
GTTCTTGAAGTGGTGGCCTAACTACGGCTACACTAGAAGAACAGTATTTGGTATCTGCGCTCTGCTGAAG
CCAGTTACCTTCGGAAAAAGAGTTGGTAGCTCTTGATCCGGCAAACAAACCACCGCTGGTAGCGGTGGTT
TTTTTGTTTGCAAGCAGCAGATTACGCGCAGAAAAAAAGGATCTCAAGAAGATCCTTTGATCTTTTCTAC
GGGGTCTGACGCTCAGTGGAACGAAAACTCACGTTAAGGGATTTTGGTCATGAGATTATCAAAAAGGATC
TTCACCTAGATCCTTTTAAATTAAAAATGAAGTTTTAAATCAATCTAAAGTATATATGAGTAAACTTGGT
CTGACAGTTACCAATGCTTAATCAGTGAGGCACCTATCTCAGCGATCTGTCTATTTCGTTCATCCATAGT
TGCCTGACTCCCCGTCGTGTAGATAACTACGATACGGGAGGGCTTACCATCTGGCCCCAGTGCTGCAATG
ATACCGCGAGACCCACGCTCACCGGCTCCAGATTTATCAGCAATAAACCAGCCAGCCGGAAGGGCCGAGC
GCAGAAGTGGTCCTGCAACTTTATCCGCCTCCATCCAGTCTATTAATTGTTGCCGGGAAGCTAGAGTAAG
TAGTTCGCCAGTTAATAGTTTGCGCAACGTTGTTGCCATTGCTACAGGCATCGTGGTGTCACGCTCGTCG
TTTGGTATGGCTTCATTCAGCTCCGGTTCCCAACGATCAAGGCGAGTTACATGATCCCCCATGTTGTGCA
AAAAAGCGGTTAGCTCCTTCGGTCCTCCGATCGTTGTCAGAAGTAAGTTGGCCGCAGTGTTATCACTCAT
GGTTATGGCAGCACTGCATAATTCTCTTACTGTCATGCCATCCGTAAGATGCTTTTCTGTGACTGGTGAG
TACTCAACCAAGTCATTCTGAGAATAGTGTATGCGGCGACCGAGTTGCTCTTGCCCGGCGTCAATACGGG
ATAATACCGCGCCACATAGCAGAACTTTAAAAGTGCTCATCATTGGAAAACGTTCTTCGGGGCGAAAACT
CTCAAGGATCTTACCGCTGTTGAGATCCAGTTCGATGTAACCCACTCGTGCACCCAACTGATCTTCAGCA
TCTTTTACTTTCACCAGCGTTTCTGGGTGAGCAAAAACAGGAAGGCAAAATGCCGCAAAAAAGGGAATAA
GGGCGACACGGAAATGTTGAATACTCATACTCTTCCTTTTTCAATATTATTGAAGCATTTATCAGGGTTA
TTGTCTCATGAGCGGATACATATTTGAATGTATTTAGAAAAATAAACAAATAGGGGTTCCGCGCACATTT
CCCCGAAAAGTGCCACCTGACGTCGACGGATCGGGAGATCTCCCGATCCCCTATGGTGCACTCTCAGTAC
AATCTGCTCTGATGCCGCATAGTTAAGCCAGTATCTGCTCCCTGCTTGTGTGTTGGAGGTCGCTGAGTAG
TGCGCGAGCAAAATTTAAGCTACAACAAGGCAAGGCTTGACCGACAATTGCATGAAGAATCTGCTTAGGG
TTAGGCGTTTTGCGCTGCTTCGCGATGTACGGGCCAGATATACGCGTTGACATTGATTATTGACTAGTTA
TTAATAGTAATCAATTACGGGGTCATTAGTTCATAGCCCATATATGGAGTTCCGCGTTACATAACTTACG
GTAAATGGCCCGCCTGGCTGACCGCCCAACGACCCCCGCCCATTGACGTCAATAATGACGTATGTTCCCA
TAGTAACGCCAATAGGGACTTTCCATTGACGTCAATGGGTGGAGTATTTACGGTAAACTGCCCACTTGGC
AGTACATCAAGTGTATCATATGCCAAGTACGCCCCCTATTGACGTCAATGACGGTAAATGGCCCGCCTGG
CATTATGCCCAGTACATGACCTTATGGGACTTTCCTACTTGGCAGTACATCTACGTATTAGTCATCGCTA
TTACCATGGTGATGCGGTTTTGGCAGTACATCAATGGGCGTGGATAGCGGTTTGACTCACGGGGATTTCC
AAGTCTCCACCCCATTGACGTCAATGGGAGTTTGTTTTGGCACCAAAATCAACGGGACTTTCCAAAATGT
CGTAACAACTCCGCCCCATTGACGCAAATGGGCGGTAGGCGTGTACGGTGGGAGGTCTATATAAGCAGAG
CTCTCTGGCTAACTAGAGAACCCACTGCTTACTGGCTTATCGAAATTAATACGACTCACTATAGGGAGAC
CC
Features (pLannotate 1.2.2; 24 found; start..end, strand, type, name):
     34..747     +  CDS            W1C: W1C is a basic (constitutively fluorescent) cyan fluorescent protein published in 1998, derived from Aequorea victoria.
    718..2919    +  CDS            RAPGEF3 (fragment): RPGF3_HUMAN - Also known as CGEF1, EPAC, EPAC1. Experimental evidence at protein level: Swiss-Prot protein existence level 1. Guanine nucleotide exchange factor (GEF) for RAP1A and RAP2A small GTPases that is activated by binding cAMP. Through simultaneous binding of PDE3B to RAPGEF3 and PIK3R6 is assembled in a signaling complex in which it activates the PI3K gamma complex and which is involved in angiogenesis. Plays a role in the modulation of the cAMP- induced dynamic control of endothelial barrier function through a pathway that is independent on Rho-mediated signaling. Required for the ac
   2932..3666    +  CDS            cp173Venus: circularly permuted form of the Venus yellow fluorescent protein (Nagai et al., 2004) efficient FRET acceptor for CFP
   3724..4458    +  CDS            cp173Venus: circularly permuted form of the Venus yellow fluorescent protein (Nagai et al., 2004) efficient FRET acceptor for CFP
   4510..4528    -  promoter       SP6 promoter: promoter for bacteriophage SP6 RNA polymerase
   4554..4778    +  polyA_signal   bGH poly(A) signal: bovine growth hormone polyadenylation signal
   4782..4803    +  promoter       SV40 promoter (fragment): SV40 enhancer and early promoter
   4824..5252    +  rep_origin     f1 ori (sequence partly withheld): f1 bacteriophage origin of replication; arrow indicates direction of (+) strand synthesis
   5266..5595    +  promoter       SV40 promoter: SV40 enhancer and early promoter
   5662..6453    +  CDS            neo: KKA2_KLEPN - Also known as kan, nptII. Experimental evidence at protein level: Swiss-Prot protein existence level 1. Resistance to kanamycin, neomycin, paromomycin, ribostamycin, butirosin and gentamicin B. From Klebsiella pneumoniae.
   6477..6635    +  CDS            ble (fragment): BLE_KLEPN - Experimental evidence at protein level: Swiss-Prot protein existence level 1. Binding protein with a strong affinity to the bleomycin family of antibiotics. Binds to CL990; an antimitotic-antibiotic compound. From Klebsiella pneumoniae.
   6630..6751    +  polyA_signal   SV40 poly(A) signal: SV40 polyadenylation signal
   6824..6840    -  protein_bind   lac operator: The lac repressor binds to the lac operator to inhibit transcription in E. coli. This inhibition can be relieved by adding lactose or isopropyl-β-D-thiogalactopyranoside (IPTG). lac repressor encoded by lacI
   6848..6878    -  promoter       lac promoter: promoter for the E. coli lac operon
   6893..6914    -  protein_bind   CAP binding site: CAP binding activates transcription in the presence of cAMP. E. coli catabolite activator protein
   6927..7019    -  CDS            lacI (fragment): lac repressor; lacI; The lac repressor binds to the lac operator to inhibit transcription in E. coli. This inhibition can be relieved by adding lactose or isopropyl-β-D-thiogalactopyranoside (IPTG).
   7202..7790    -  rep_origin     ori: high-copy-number ColE1/pMB1/pBR322/pUC origin of replication
   7961..8821    -  CDS            AmpR: β-lactamase; bla; confers resistance to ampicillin, carbenicillin, and related antibiotics
   8822..8926    -  promoter       AmpR promoter: bla
   8985..9037    -  misc_feature   bom (fragment): basis of mobility region from pBR322
   9192..9571    +  enhancer       CMV enhancer: human cytomegalovirus immediate early enhancer
   9572..9775    +  promoter       CMV promoter: human cytomegalovirus (CMV) immediate early promoter
   9771..9804    +  LTR            5' LTR (truncated) (fragment): truncated 5' long terminal repeat (LTR) from HIV-1
   9820..9838    +  promoter       T7 promoter: promoter for bacteriophage T7 RNA polymerase
