[The description below was written by a language model from this plasmid's Addgene catalogue record and pLannotate feature annotations shown in this document.]
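Description:
Epac-S-H326 is a mammalian expression plasmid built on the pcDNA3 backbone (about 9.8 kb in total) that encodes a genetically encoded, Epac1-based FRET biosensor for cAMP. It is maintained in E. coli through a high-copy ColE1/pUC-type origin with ampicillin resistance, and it also carries an f1 origin. An SV40 promoter-driven neomycin phosphotransferase cassette with an SV40 polyadenylation signal allows G418 selection of transfected mammalian cells.

The roughly 4.4 kb insert is a single open reading frame transcribed from the CMV enhancer/promoter and terminated by the bGH polyadenylation signal, with flanking T7 and SP6 promoters from the backbone. At the N-terminus is a cyan donor, described in the record as mTurquoise2 with a terminal deletion (the automated annotation matches it to a related Aequorea cyan protein). This is fused to a fragment of human RAPGEF3 (EPAC1), followed by a tandem pair of circularly permuted cp173Venus acceptors. The Epac moiety lacks its DEP domain, is catalytically dead (T781A, F782A), carries Q270E to raise cAMP affinity, and carries L777A and K778A to remove affinity for the nuclear envelope, which favours cytosolic distribution. The Venus units carry Y145W, making them "black" acceptors that quench the donor while emitting little themselves.

cAMP binding changes the conformation of the Epac domain and so alters FRET between donor and acceptor. Because the acceptor is dark, the sensor is suited to donor fluorescence lifetime (FLIM) readout. It is intended for real-time monitoring of intracellular cAMP fluctuations in living cells. A short fragment annotated as an HIV-1 LTR near the CMV promoter is probably an incidental sequence match.
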