Addgene plasmid #228242: Epac-S-H326
Purpose: mT2Del_EPACdDEPCD_Q270E_L777A_K778A_tdBlackcp173Venus(ST) biosensor to measure realtime changes in FRET reflecting fluctuations in cAMP levels in living cells.
Depositing lab: Kees Jalink. Depositing organization: Netherlands Cancer Institute. Publication: Cytosolic-enhanced dark Epac-based FRET sensors allow for intracellular cAMP detection in live cells via FLIM. Zanetti G, Klarenbeek JB, Jalink K. FEBS Lett. 2024 Dec 31. doi: 10.1002/1873-3468.15093. PubMed 39737677.
Backbone
  Vector backbone: pcDNA3
  Backbone size w/o insert (bp): 5500
  Total vector size (bp): 9846
  Vector type: Mammalian Expression
  Selectable markers: Neomycin (select with G418)
Growth in bacteria
  Bacterial resistance: Ampicillin, 100 μg/mL
  Growth temperature: 37°C
  Growth strain: DH5alpha
  Copy number: High Copy
Gene/Insert
  Gene/Insert name: mT2Del_EPACdDEPCD_Q270E_L777A_K778A_tdBlackcp173Venus(ST)
  Species: H. sapiens (human)
  Insert size (bp): 4445
  Mutation: Deletion of DEP domain, Catalytically dead T781A & F782A, increased affinity for cAMP Q270E, no nuclear envelope affinity L777A & K778A, black Venus Y145W
  Entrez Gene: RAPGEF3 (a.k.a. CAMP-GEFI, EPAC, EPAC1, HSU79275, bcm910)
  Promoter: CMV
  Cloning method: Restriction Enzyme; 5′ cloning site NotI (unknown if destroyed); 3′ cloning site EcoRI (unknown if destroyed)
  Sequencing primers: 5′ CACGACTGGAGCCTCTTCAACA
Terms and licenses: Academic/Nonprofit Terms; Industry Terms: Not Available to Industry
Depositor comments: Please visit https://doi.org/10.1101/2024.09.30.615785 for bioRxiv preprint.
How to cite: Epac-S-H326 was a gift from Kees Jalink (Addgene plasmid # 228242 ; http://n2t.net/addgene:228242 ; RRID:Addgene_228242)
